>Addgene plasmid #80486 | PB-TAC-WTSI | depositor full sequence | sequence record 151587 | PB-TAC-WTSI sequence 11211 bps
GGAAATTGTAAACGTTAATATTTTGTTAAAATTCGCGTTAAATTTTTGTTAAATCAGCTCATTTTTTAAC
CAATAGGCCGAAATCGGCAAAATCCCTTATAAATCAAAAGAATAGACCGAGATAGGGT
[37 nt withheld, positions 129-165]
AAAGAACGTGGACTCCAACGTCAAAGG
[49 nt withheld, positions 193-241]
T
[91 nt withheld, positions 243-333]
G
[124 nt withheld, positions 335-458]
CGCGCCATTCGCCATTCAGGCTGCGCAACTGTTGGGAAGGGCGATCGGTGCGGGCCTCTTCGCTATTACG
CCAGCTGGCGAAAGGGGGATGTGCTGCAAGGCGATTAAGTTGGGTAACGCCAGGGTTTTCCCAGTCACGA
CGTTGTAAAACGACGGCCAGTGAATTGTAATACGACTCACTATAGGGCGAATTGGAGCTCGGTATTCACG
ACAGCAGGCTGAATAATAAAAAAATTAGAAACTATTATTTAACCCTAGAAAGATAATCATATTGTGACGT
ACGTTAAAGATAATCATGCGTAAAATTGACGCATGTGTTTTATCGGTCTGTATATCGAGGTTTATTTATT
AATTTGAATAGATATTAAGTTTTATTATATTTACACTTACATACTAATAATAAATTCAACAAACAATTTA
TTTATGTTTATTTATTTATTAAAAAAAAACAAAAACTCAAAATTTCTTCTATAAAGTAACAAAACTTTTA
AACATTCTCTCTTTTACAAAAATAAACTTATTTTGTACTTTAAAAACAGTCATGTTGTATTATAAAATAA
GTAATTAGCTTAACCTATACATAATAGAAACAAATTATACTTATTAGTCAGTCAGAAACAACTTTGGCAC
ATATCAATATTATGCTCTCGTTAATTAACTCGAGGGATCCAAGCTGGCCGCACGTCTCCCTATCAGTGAT
AGAGAAGTCGACACGTCTCGAGCTCCCTATCAGTGATAGAGAAGGTACGTCTAGAACGTCTCCCTATCAG
TGATAGAGAAGTCGACACGTCTCGAGCTCCCTATCAGTGATAGAGAAGGTACGTCTAGAACGTCTCCCTA
TCAGTGATAGAGAAGTCGACACGTCTCGAGCTCCCTATCAGTGATAGAGAAGGTACGTCTAGAACGTCTC
CCTATCAGTGATAGAGAAGTCGACACGTCTCGAGCTCCCTATCAGTGATAGAGAAGGTACCCCCTATATA
AGCAGAGCTCGTTTAGTGAACCGTCAGATCGCCTGGAGACGCCATCCACGCTGTTTTGACCTCCATAGAA
GACACCGGGACCGATCCAGCCTCCGCGGTGGCGGCCATCACAAGTTTGTACAAAAAAGCAGGCTGGCGCC
GGAACCAATTCAGTCGACTGGATCCGGTACCGAATTCAGATCCACCATGGCTGGACACCTGGCTTCAGAC
TTCGCCTTCTCACCCCCACCAGGTGGGGGTGATGGGTCAGCAGGGCTGGAGCCGGGCTGGGTGGATTCTC
GAACCTGGCTAAGCTTCCAAGGGCCTCCAGGTGGGCCTGGAATCGGACCAGGCTCAGAGGTATTGGGGAT
CTCCCCATGTCCGCCCGCATACGAGTTCTGCGGAGGGATGGCATACTGTGGACCTCAGGTTGGACTGGGC
CTAGTCCCCCAAGTTGGCGTGGAGACTTTGCAGCCTGAGGGCCAGGCAGGAGCACGAGTGGAAAGCAACT
CAGAGGGAACCTCCTCTGAGCCCTGTGCCGACCGCCCCAATGCCGTGAAGTTGGAGAAGGTGGAACCAAC
TCCCGAGGAGTCCCAGGACATGAAAGCCCTGCAGAAGGAGCTAGAACAGTTTGCCAAGCTGCTGAAGCAG
AAGAGGATCACCTTGGGGTACACCCAGGCCGACGTGGGGCTCACCCTGGGCGTTCTCTTTGGAAAGGTGT
TCAGCCAGACCACCATCTGTCGCTTCGAGGCCTTGCAGCTCAGCCTTAAGAACATGTGTAAGCTGCGGCC
CCTGCTGGAGAAGTGGGTGGAGGAAGCCGACAACAATGAGAACCTTCAGGAGATATGCAAATCGGAGACC
CTGGTGCAGGCCCGGAAGAGAAAGCGAACTAGCATTGAGAACCGTGTGAGGTGGAGTCTGGAGACCATGT
TTCTGAAGTGCCCGAAGCCCTCCCTACAGCAGATCACTCACATCGCCAATCAGCTTGGGCTAGAGAAGGA
TGTGGTTCGAGTATGGTTCTGTAACCGGCGCCAGAAGGGCAAAAGATCAAGTATTGAGTATTCCCAACGA
GAAGAGTATGAGGCTACAGGGACACCTTTCCCAGGGGGGGCTGTATCCTTTCCTCTGCCCCCAGGTCCCC
ACTTTGGCACCCCAGGCTATGGAAGCCCCCACTTCACCACACTCTACTCAGTCCCTTTTCCTGAGGGCGA
GGCCTTTCCCTCTGTTCCCGTCACTGCTCTGGGCTCTCCCATGCATTCAAACGGCGGCGGGTCCGGAGGA
GAGGGCAGAGGAAGTCTTCTAACATGCGGTGACGTGGAGGAGAATCCTGGCCCAATGTATAACATGATGG
AGACGGAGCTGAAGCCGCCGGGCCCGCAGCAAGCTTCGGGGGGCGGCGGCGGAGGAGGCAACGCCACGGC
GGCGGCGACCGGCGGCAACCAGAAGAACAGCCCGGACCGCGTCAAGAGGCCCATGAACGCCTTCATGGTA
TGGTCCCGGGGGCAGCGGCGTAAGATGGCCCAGGAGAACCCCAAGATGCACAACTCGGAGATCAGCAAGC
GCCTGGGCGCGGAGTGGAAACTTTTGTCCGAGACCGAGAAGCGGCCGTTCATCGACGAGGCCAAGCGGCT
GCGCGCTCTGCACATGAAGGAGCACCCGGATTATAAATACCGGCCGCGGCGGAAAACCAAGACGCTCATG
AAGAAGGATAAGTACACGCTTCCCGGAGGCTTGCTGGCCCCCGGCGGGAACAGCATGGCGAGCGGGGTTG
GGGTGGGCGCCGGCCTGGGTGCGGGCGTGAACCAGCGCATGGACAGCTACGCGCACATGAACGGCTGGAG
CAACGGCAGCTACAGCATGATGCAGGAGCAGCTGGGCTACCCGCAGCACCCGGGCCTCAACGCTCACGGC
GCGGCACAGATGCAACCGATGCACCGCTACGACGTCAGCGCCCTGCAGTACAACTCCATGACCAGCTCGC
AGACCTACATGAACGGCTCGCCCACCTACAGCATGTCCTACTCGCAGCAGGGCACCCCCGGTATGGCGCT
GGGCTCCATGGGCTCTGTGGTCAAGTCCGAGGCCAGCTCCAGCCCCCCCGTGGTTACCTCTTCCTCCCAC
TCCAGGGCGCCCTGCCAGGCCGGGGACCTCCGGGACATGATCAGCATGTACCTCCCCGGCGCCGAGGTGC
CGGAGCCCGCTGCGCCCAGTAGACTGCACATGGCCCAGCACTACCAGAGCGGCCCGGTGCCCGGCACGGC
CATTAACGGCACACTGCCCCTGTCGCACATGGGCGGCGGGTCCGGAGGAGAGGGCAGAGGAAGTCTTCTA
ACATGCGGTGACGTGGAGGAGAATCCTGGCCCAATGGCTGTCAGCGACGCTCTGCTCCCGTCCTTCTCCA
CGTTCGCGTCCGGCCCGGCGGGAAGGGAGAAGACACTGCGTCCAGCAGGTGCCCCGACTAACCGTTGGCG
TGAGGAACTCTCTCACATGAAGCGACTTCCCCCACTTCCCGGCCGCCCCTACGACCTGGCGGCGACGGTG
GCCACAGACCTGGAGAGTGGCGGAGCTGGTGCAGCTTGCAGCAGTAACAACCCGGCCCTCCTAGCCCGGA
GGGAGACCGAGGAGTTCAACGACCTCCTGGACCTAGACTTTATCCTTTCCAACTCGCTAACCCACCAGGA
ATCGGTGGCCGCCACCGTGACCACCTCGGCGTCAGCTTCATCCTCGTCTTCCCCAGCGAGCAGCGGCCCT
GCCAGCGCGCCCTCCACCTGCAGCTTCAGCTATCCGATCCGGGCCGGGGGTGACCCGGGCGTGGCTGCCA
GCAACACAGGTGGAGGGCTCCTCTACAGCCGAGAATCTGCGCCACCTCCCACGGCCCCCTTCAACCTGGC
GGACATCAATGACGTGAGCCCCTCGGGCGGCTTCGTGGCTGAGCTCCTGCGGCCGGAGTTGGACCCAGTA
TACATTCCGCCACAGCAGCCTCAGCCGCCAGGTGGCGGGCTGATGGGCAAGTTTGTGCTGAAGGCGTCTC
TGACCACCCCTGGCAGCGAGTACAGCAGCCCTTCGGTCATCAGTGTTAGCAAAGGAAGCCCAGACGGCAG
CCACCCCGTGGTAGTGGCGCCCTACAGCGGTGGCCCGCCGCGCATGTGCCCCAAGATTAAGCAAGAGGCG
GTCCCGTCCTGCACGGTCAGCCGGTCCCTAGAGGCCCATTTGAGCGCTGGACCCCAGCTCAGCAACGGCC
ACCGGCCCAACACACACGACTTCCCCCTGGGGCGGCAGCTCCCCACCAGGACTACCCCTACACTGAGTCC
CGAGGAACTGCTGAACAGCAGGGACTGTCACCCTGGCCTGCCTCTTCCCCCAGGATTCCATCCCCATCCG
GGGCCCAACTACCCTCCTTTCCTGCCAGACCAGATGCAGTCACAAGTCCCCTCTCTCCATTATCAAGAGC
TCATGCCACCGGGTTCCTGCCTGCCAGAGGAGCCCAAGCCAAAGAGGGGAAGAAGGTCGTGGCCCCGGAA
AAGAACAGCCACCCACACTTGTGACTATGCAGGCTGTGGCAAAACCTATACCAAGAGTTCTCATCTCAAG
GCACACCTGCGAACTCACACAGGCGAGAAACCTTACCACTGTGACTGGGACGGCTGTGGGTGGAAATTCG
CCCGCTCCGATGAACTGACCAGGCACTACCGCAAACACACAGGGCACCGGCCCTTTCAGTGCCAGAAGTG
CGACAGGGCCTTTTCCAGGTCGGACCACCTTGCCTTACACATGAAGAGGCACTTTGGCAGCGGAAAACAG
CTGTTGAATTTTGACCTTCTCAAGTTGGCGGGAGACGTGGAGTCCAACCCAGGGCCCGTCGAGATGCCCC
TCAACGTGAACTTCACCAACAGGAACTATGACCTCGACTACGACTCCGTACAGCCCTATTTCATCTGCGA
CGAGGAAGAGAATTTCTATCACCAGCAACAGCAGAGCGAGCTGCAGCCGCCCGCGCCCAGTGAGGATATC
TGGAAGAAATTCGAGCTGCTTCCCACCCCGCCCCTGTCCCCGAGCCGCCGCTCCGGGCTCTGCTCTCCAT
CCTATGTTGCGGTCGCTACGTCCTTCTCCCCAAGGGAAGACGATGACGGCGGCGGTGGCAACTTCTCCAC
CGCCGATCAGCTGGAGATGATGACCGAGTTACTTGGAGGAGACATGGTGAACCAGAGCTTCATCTGCGAT
CCTGACGACGAGACCTTCATCAAGAACATCATCATCCAGGACTGTATGTGGAGCGGTTTCTCAGCCGCTG
CCAAGCTGGTCTCGGAGAAGCTGGCCTCCTACCAGGCTGCGCGCAAAGACAGCACCAGCCTGAGCCCCGC
CCGCGGGCACAGCGTCTGCTCCACCTCCAGCCTGTACCTGCAGGACCTCACCGCCGCCGCGTCCGAGTGC
ATTGACCCCTCAGTGGTCTTTCCCTACCCGCTCAACGACAGCAGCTCGCCCAAATCCTGTACCTCGTCCG
ATTCCACGGCCTTCTCTCCTTCCTCGGACTCGCTGCTGTCCTCCGAGTCCTCCCCACGGGCCAGCCCTGA
GCCCCTAGTGCTGCATGAGGAGACACCGCCCACCACCAGCAGCGACTCTGAAGAAGAGCAAGAAGATGAG
GAAGAAATTGATGTGGTGTCTGTGGAGAAGAGGCAAACCCCTGCCAAGAGGTCGGAGTCGGGCTCATCTC
CATCCCGAGGCCACAGCAAACCTCCGCACAGCCCACTGGTCCTCAAGAGGTGCCACGTCTCCACTCACCA
GCACAACTACGCCGCACCCCCCTCCACAAGGAAGGACTATCCAGCTGCCAAGAGGGCCAAGTTGGACAGT
GGCAGGGTCCTGAAGCAGATCAGCAACAACCGCAAGTGCTCCAGCCCCAGGTCCTCAGACACGGAGGAAA
ACGACAAGAGGCGGACACACAACGTCTTGGAACGTCAGAGGAGGAACGAGCTGAAGCGCAGCTTTTTTGC
CCTGCGTGACCAGATCCCTGAATTGGAAAACAACGAAAAGGCCCCCAAGGTAGTGATCCTCAAAAAAGCC
ACCGCCTACATCCTGTCCATTCAAGCAGACGAGCACAAGCTCACCTCTGAAAAGGACTTATTGAGGAAAC
GACGAGAACAGTTGAAACACAAACTCGAACAGCTTCGAAACTCTGGTGCATGAGTCGAGATGCATCGATC
TAGACCCAGCTTTCTTGTACAAAGTGGTGATCTAGCTAAAACGCGGCCTCGAATCGAATTCCGCCCCCCC
CCCTCTCCCTCCCCCCCCCCTAACGTTACTGGCCGAAGCCGCTTGGAATAAGGCCGGTGTGCGTTTGTCT
ATATGTTATTTTCCACCATATTGCCGTCTTTTGGCAATGTGAGGGCCCGGAAACCTGGCCCTGTCTTCTT
GACGAGCATTCCTAGGGGTCTTTCCCCTCTCGCCAAAGGAATGCAAGGTCTGTTGAATGTCGTGAAGGAA
GCAGTTCCTCTGGAAGCTTCTTGAAGACAAACAACGTCTGTAGCGACCCTTTGCAGGCAGCGGAACCCCC
CACCTGGCGACAGGTGCCTCTGCGGCCAAAAGCCACGTGTATAAGATACACCTGCAAAGGCGGCACAACC
CCAGTGCCACGTTGTGAGTTGGATAGTTGTGGAAAGAGTCAAATGGCTCTCCTCAAGCGTATTCAACAAG
GGGCTGAAGGATGCCCAGAAGGTACCCCATTGTATGGGATCTGATCTGGGGCCTCGGTGCACATGCTTTA
CATGTGTTTAGTCGAGGTTAAAAAACGTCTAGGCCCCCCGAACCACGGGGACGTGGTTTTCCTTTGAAAA
ACACGATGATAATATGGCCACAACCATGGTGAGCAAGGGCGAGGAGGATAACATGGCCATCATCAAGGAG
TTCATGCGCTTCAAGGTGCACATGGAGGGCTCCGTGAACGGCCACGAGTTCGAGATCGAGGGCGAGGGCG
AGGGCCGCCCCTACGAGGGCACCCAGACCGCCAAGCTGAAGGTGACCAAGGGTGGCCCCCTGCCCTTCGC
CTGGGACATCCTGTCCCCTCAGTTCATGTACGGCTCCAAGGCCTACGTGAAGCACCCCGCCGACATCCCC
GACTACTTGAAGCTGTCCTTCCCCGAGGGCTTCAAGTGGGAGCGCGTGATGAACTTCGAGGACGGCGGCG
TGGTGACCGTGACCCAGGACTCCTCCCTGCAGGACGGCGAGTTCATCTACAAGGTGAAGCTGCGCGGCAC
CAACTTCCCCTCCGACGGCCCCGTAATGCAGAAGAAGACCATGGGCTGGGAGGCCTCCTCCGAGCGGATG
TACCCCGAGGACGGCGCCCTGAAGGGCGAGATCAAGCAGAGGCTGAAGCTGAAGGACGGCGGCCACTACG
ACGCTGAGGTCAAGACCACCTACAAGGCCAAGAAGCCCGTGCAGCTGCCCGGCGCCTACAACGTCAACAT
CAAGTTGGACATCACCTCCCACAACGAGGACTACACCATCGTGGAACAGTACGAACGCGCCGAGGGCCGC
CACTCCACCGGCGGCATGGACGAGCTGTACAAGTAAAGCGGCCGCGATCTTTTTCCCTCTGCCAAAAATT
ATGGGGACATCATGAAGCCCCTTGAGCATCTGACTTCTGGCTAATAAAGGAAATTTATTTTCATTGCAAT
AGTGTGTTGGAATTTTTTGTGTCTCTCACTCGGAAGGACATATGGGAGGGCAAATCATTTAAAACATCAG
AATGAGTATTTGGTTTAGAGTTTGGCAACATATGCCATATGCTGGCTGCCATGAACAAAGGTGGCTATAA
AGAGGTCATCAGTATATGAAACAGCCCCCTGCTGTCCATTCCTTATTCCATAGAAAAGCCTTGACTTGAG
GTTAGATTTTTTTTATATTTTGTTTTGTGTTATTTTTTTCTTTAACATCCCTAAAATTTTCCTTACATGT
TTTACTAGCCAGATTTTTCCTCCTCTCCTGACTACTCCCAGTCATAGCTGTCCCTCTTCTCTTATGAAGA
TCCCTCGACCTGCAGGAATTCGATATCAAGCTCTAGCCAACAAGCTCGTCATCGCTTTGCAGAAGAGCAG
AGAGGATATGCTCATCGTCTAAAGAACTACCCATTTTATTATATATTAGTCACGATATCTATAACAAGAA
AATATATATATAATAAGTTATCACGTAAGTAGAACATGAAATAACAATATAATTATCGTATGAGTTAAAT
CTTAAAAGTCACGTAAAAGATAATCATGCGTCATTTTGACTCACGCGGTCGTTATAGTTCAAAATCAGTG
ACACTTACCGCATTGACAAGCACGCCTCACGGGAGCTCCAAGCGGCGACTGAGATGTCCTAAATGCACAG
CGACGGATTCGCGCTATTTAGAAAGAGAGAGCAATATTTCAAGAATGCATGCGTCAATTTTACGCAGACT
ATCTTTCTAGGGTTAAAAAAGATTTGCGCTTTACTCGACCTAAACTTTAAACACGTCATAGAATCTTCGT
TTGACAAAAACCACATTGTGGCCAAGCTGTGTGACGCGACGCGCGCTAAAGAATGGCAAACCAAGTCGCG
CGAGGTACCCAGCTTTTGTTCCCTTTAGTGAGGGTTAATTCCGAGCTTGGCGTAATCATGGTCATAGCTG
TTTCCTGTGTGAAATTGTTATCCGCTCACAATTCCACACAACATACGAGCCGGAAGCATAAAGTGTAAAG
CCTGGGGTGCCTAATGAGTGAGCTAACTCACATTAATTGCGTTGCGCTCACTGCCCGCTTTCCAGTCGGG
AAACCTGTCGTGCCAGCTGCATTAATGAATCGGCCAACGCGCGGGGAGAGGCGGTTTGCGTATTGGGCGC
TCTTCCGCTTCCTCGCTCACTGACTCGCTGCGCTCGGTCGTTCGGCTGCGGCGAGCGGTATCAGCTCACT
CAAAGGCGGTAATACGGTTATCCACAGAATCAGGGGATAACGCAGGAAAGAACATGTGAGCAAAAGGCCA
GCAAAAGGCCAGGAACCGTAAAAAGGCCGCGTTGCTGGCGTTTTTCCATAGGCTCCGCCCCCCTGACGAG
CATCACAAAAATCGACGCTCAAGTCAGAGGTGGCGAAACCCGACAGGACTATAAAGATACCAGGCGTTTC
CCCCTGGAAGCTCCCTCGTGCGCTCTCCTGTTCCGACCCTGCCGCTTACCGGATACCTGTCCGCCTTTCT
CCCTTCGGGAAGCGTGGCGCTTTCTCATAGCTCACGCTGTAGGTATCTCAGTTCGGTGTAGGTCGTTCGC
TCCAAGCTGGGCTGTGTGCACGAACCCCCCGTTCAGCCCGACCGCTGCGCCTTATCCGGTAACTATCGTC
TTGAGTCCAACCCGGTAAGACACGACTTATCGCCACTGGCAGCAGCCACTGGTAACAGGATTAGCAGAGC
GAGGTATGTAGGCGGTGCTACAGAGTTCTTGAAGTGGTGGCCTAACTACGGCTACACTAGAAGGACAGTA
TTTGGTATCTGCGCTCTGCTGAAGCCAGTTACCTTCGGAAAAAGAGTTGGTAGCTCTTGATCCGGCAAAC
AAACCACCGCTGGTAGCGGTGGTTTTTTTGTTTGCAAGCAGCAGATTACGCGCAGAAAAAAAGGATCTCA
AGAAGATCCTTTGATCTTTTCTACGGGGTCTGACGCTCAGTGGAACGAAAACTCACGTTAAGGGATTTTG
GTCATGAGATTATCAAAAAGGATCTTCACCTAGATCCTTTTAAATTAAAAATGAAGTTTTAAATCAATCT
AAAGTATATATGAGTAAACTTGGTCTGACAGTTACCAATGCTTAATCAGTGAGGCACCTATCTCAGCGAT
CTGTCTATTTCGTTCATCCATAGTTGCCTGACTCCCCGTCGTGTAGATAACTACGATACGGGAGGGCTTA
CCATCTGGCCCCAGTGCTGCAATGATACCGCGAGACCCACGCTCACCGGCTCCAGATTTATCAGCAATAA
ACCAGCCAGCCGGAAGGGCCGAGCGCAGAAGTGGTCCTGCAACTTTATCCGCCTCCATCCAGTCTATTAA
TTGTTGCCGGGAAGCTAGAGTAAGTAGTTCGCCAGTTAATAGTTTGCGCAACGTTGTTGCCATTGCTACA
GGCATCGTGGTGTCACGCTCGTCGTTTGGTATGGCTTCATTCAGCTCCGGTTCCCAACGATCAAGGCGAG
TTACATGATCCCCCATGTTGTGCAAAAAAGCGGTTAGCTCCTTCGGTCCTCCGATCGTTGTCAGAAGTAA
GTTGGCCGCAGTGTTATCACTCATGGTTATGGCAGCACTGCATAATTCTCTTACTGTCATGCCATCCGTA
AGATGCTTTTCTGTGACTGGTGAGTACTCAACCAAGTCATTCTGAGAATAGTGTATGCGGCGACCGAGTT
GCTCTTGCCCGGCGTCAATACGGGATAATACCGCGCCACATAGCAGAACTTTAAAAGTGCTCATCATTGG
AAAACGTTCTTCGGGGCGAAAACTCTCAAGGATCTTACCGCTGTTGAGATCCAGTTCGATGTAACCCACT
CGTGCACCCAACTGATCTTCAGCATCTTTTACTTTCACCAGCGTTTCTGGGTGAGCAAAAACAGGAAGGC
AAAATGCCGCAAAAAAGGGAATAAGGGCGACACGGAAATGTTGAATACTCATACTCTTCCTTTTTCAATA
TTATTGAAGCATTTATCAGGGTTATTGTCTCATGAGCGGATACATATTTGAATGTATTTAGAAAAATAAA
CAAATAGGGGTTCCGCGCACATTTCCCCGAAAAGTGCCACCTG
Features (pLannotate 1.2.2; 32 found; start..end, strand, type, name):
      3..458     -  rep_origin     f1 ori (sequence partly withheld): f1 bacteriophage origin of replication; arrow indicates direction of (+) strand synthesis
    466..623     -  CDS            lacZα (fragment): LacZα fragment of β-galactosidase; lacZ fragment
    626..644     +  promoter       T7 promoter: promoter for bacteriophage T7 RNA polymerase
   1144..1164    +  promoter       tight TRE promoter (fragment): Tet-responsive promoter PTight, consisting of seven tet operator sequences followed by the minimal CMV promoter
   1181..1201    +  promoter       tight TRE promoter (fragment): Tet-responsive promoter PTight, consisting of seven tet operator sequences followed by the minimal CMV promoter
   1218..1238    +  promoter       tight TRE promoter (fragment): Tet-responsive promoter PTight, consisting of seven tet operator sequences followed by the minimal CMV promoter
   1255..1275    +  promoter       tight TRE promoter (fragment): Tet-responsive promoter PTight, consisting of seven tet operator sequences followed by the minimal CMV promoter
   1292..1312    +  promoter       tight TRE promoter (fragment): Tet-responsive promoter PTight, consisting of seven tet operator sequences followed by the minimal CMV promoter
   1329..1349    +  promoter       tight TRE promoter (fragment): Tet-responsive promoter PTight, consisting of seven tet operator sequences followed by the minimal CMV promoter
   1366..1386    +  promoter       tight TRE promoter (fragment): Tet-responsive promoter PTight, consisting of seven tet operator sequences followed by the minimal CMV promoter
   1403..1423    +  promoter       tight TRE promoter (fragment): Tet-responsive promoter PTight, consisting of seven tet operator sequences followed by the minimal CMV promoter
   1431..1476    +  promoter       TRE3GV promoter (fragment): 3rd-generation Tet-responsive promoter that can be activated by binding of Tet-On® 3G, optimized for retroviral and lentiviral vectors
   1548..1572    +  protein_bind   attB1: mutant version of attB; recombination site for the Gateway® BP reaction BP Clonase™
   1625..2680    +  CDS            Pou5f1: PO5F1_MOUSE - Also known as Oct-3, Oct-4, Otf-3, Otf3. Experimental evidence at protein level: Swiss-Prot protein existence level 1. Transcription factor that binds to the octamer motif (5'- ATTTGCAT-3') (PubMed:1972777, PubMed:1690859, PubMed:1967980, PubMed:17525163, PubMed:23376973). Forms a trimeric complex with SOX2 or SOX15 on DNA and controls the expression of a number of genes involved in embryonic development such as YES1, FGF4, UTF1 and ZFP206 (PubMed:15863505, PubMed:17097055, PubMed:17496161, PubMed:19740739). Critical for early embryogenesis and for embryonic stem cell pluripotenc
   2753..3709    +  CDS            Sox2: SOX2_MOUSE - Also known as Sox-2. Experimental evidence at protein level: Swiss-Prot protein existence level 1. Transcription factor that forms a trimeric complex with POU5F1 (OCT3/4) on DNA and controls the expression of a number of genes involved in embryonic development such as YES1, FGF4, UTF1 and ZFP206 (PubMed:15863505, PubMed:17097055, PubMed:19740739). Binds to the proximal enhancer region of NANOG (PubMed:15863505). Critical for early embryogenesis and for embryonic stem cell pluripotency (By similarity). Downstream SRRT target that mediates the promotion of neural stem cell self-rene
   3782..5158    +  CDS            Klf4: KLF4_MOUSE - Also known as Ezf, Gklf, Zie. Experimental evidence at protein level: Swiss-Prot protein existence level 1. Transcription factor; can act both as activator and as repressor. Binds the 5'-CACCC-3' core sequence. Binds to the promoter region of its own gene and can activate its own transcription. Regulates the expression of key transcription factors during embryonic development. Plays an important role in maintaining embryonic stem cells, and in preventing their differentiation. Required for establishing the barrier function of the skin and for postnatal maturation and maintenance o
   5222..5275    +  CDS            F2A (fragment): 2A peptide from foot-and-mouth disease virus polyprotein Eukaryotic ribosomes fail to insert a peptide bond between the Gly and Pro residues, yielding separate polypeptides.
   5282..6598    +  CDS            Myc: MYC_MOUSE - Experimental evidence at protein level: Swiss-Prot protein existence level 1. Transcription factor that binds DNA in a non-specific manner, yet also specifically recognizes the core sequence 5'-CAC[GA]TG-3'. Activates the transcription of growth-related genes. Binds to the VEGFA promoter, promoting VEGFA production and subsequent sprouting angiogenesis. Regulator of somatic reprogramming, controls self-renewal of embryonic stem cells. Functions with TAF6L to activate target gene expression through RNA polymerase II pause release (PubMed:31005419). From Mus musculus (Mouse).
   6622..6646    -  protein_bind   attB2: mutant version of attB; recombination site for the Gateway® BP reaction BP Clonase™
   6688..7260    +  misc_feature   IRES: internal ribosome entry site (IRES) of the encephalomyocarditis virus (EMCV)
   7274..7981    +  CDS            mCherry: mCherry is a basic (constitutively fluorescent) red fluorescent protein published in 2004, derived from Discosoma sp.. It is reported to be a very rapidly-maturing monomer with low acid sensitivity.
   8061..8116    +  polyA_signal   β-globin poly(A) signal: rabbit β-globin polyadenylation signal (Gil and Proudfoot, 1987)
   8448..8470    +  misc_feature   MCS (fragment): pBluescript multiple cloning site
   8871..9002    +  CDS            FP (fragment): FP25_NPVAC - Experimental evidence at protein level: Swiss-Prot protein existence level 1. From Autographa californica nuclear polyhedrosis virus (AcMNPV).
   9020..9038    -  promoter       T3 promoter: promoter for bacteriophage T3 RNA polymerase
   9081..9103    -  protein_bind   lac operator (fragment): The lac repressor binds to the lac operator to inhibit transcription in E. coli. This inhibition can be relieved by adding lactose or isopropyl-β-D-thiogalactopyranoside (IPTG). lac repressor encoded by lacI
   9107..9137    -  promoter       lac promoter: promoter for the E. coli lac operon
   9152..9173    -  protein_bind   CAP binding site: CAP binding activates transcription in the presence of cAMP. E. coli catabolite activator protein
   9186..9278    -  CDS            lacI (fragment): lac repressor; lacI; The lac repressor binds to the lac operator to inhibit transcription in E. coli. This inhibition can be relieved by adding lactose or isopropyl-β-D-thiogalactopyranoside (IPTG).
   9461..10049   -  rep_origin     ori: high-copy-number ColE1/pMB1/pBR322/pUC origin of replication
  10220..11080   -  CDS            AmpR: β-lactamase; bla; confers resistance to ampicillin, carbenicillin, and related antibiotics
  11081..11185   -  promoter       AmpR promoter: bla
