[The description below was written by a language model from this plasmid's Addgene catalogue record and pLannotate feature annotations shown in this document.]
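Description:
PB-TAC-WTSI is an 11.2 kb piggyBac transposon plasmid built on a pBluescript backbone for doxycycline-inducible expression of a mouse reprogramming factor cassette in mammalian cells. In bacteria it is maintained at high copy through the ColE1/pUC-type origin and selected with ampicillin via the β-lactamase gene. The backbone also retains the f1 origin, lacZα and lac promoter remnants, and flanking T7 and T3 promoters. The automated annotation does not call out the piggyBac terminal repeats. A short baculovirus FP25-derived fragment downstream of the expression unit probably reflects flanking sequence carried along with a transposon end, but this is an inference.

The payload is driven by a tetO promoter, annotated as an array of tet operator repeats followed by a minimal promoter segment, so transcription depends on a tetracycline-controlled transactivator and doxycycline. No transactivator is annotated on this plasmid, so it would have to be supplied separately. The WTSI insert of about 5 kb was introduced by Gateway cloning and sits between attB1 and attB2 sites. It encodes mouse Pou5f1 (Oct4), Sox2, Klf4 and Myc in that order as a single polycistron. An F2A peptide is annotated between Klf4 and Myc. The short gaps between the other coding regions suggest similar 2A-type linkers, although these are not annotated. Downstream, an EMCV IRES directs translation of mCherry from the same transcript, so red fluorescence reports cassette induction, and a rabbit β-globin polyadenylation signal terminates the unit.

Stable genomic integration requires co-transfection with a piggyBac transposase plasmid. The construct is intended for inducible reprogramming of somatic cells to pluripotency, and was deposited with a study of how KLF4 N-terminal variation affects reprogramming.
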