Addgene plasmid #80486: PB-TAC-WTSI
Purpose: piggyBac transposon for dox-inducible expression of the WTSI polycistronic reprogramming cassette (with mCherry)
Depositing lab: Knut Woltjen. Depositing organization: Kyoto University, Center for iPS Cell Research and Application. Publication: KLF4 N-terminal variance modulates induced reprogramming to pluripotency. Kim SI, Oceguera-Yanez F, Hirohata R, Linker S, Okita K, Yamada Y, Yamamoto T, Yamanaka S, Woltjen K. Stem Cell Reports. 2015 Apr 14;4(4):727-43. doi: 10.1016/j.stemcr.2015.02.004. Epub 2015 Mar 12. PubMed 25772473.
Backbone
  Vector backbone: pBluescript
  Backbone size w/o insert (bp): 3000
  Total vector size (bp): 11211
  Vector type: Mammalian Expression ; piggyBac transposon
Growth in bacteria
  Bacterial resistance: Ampicillin, 100 μg/mL
  Growth temperature: 37°C
  Growth strain: DH5alpha
  Copy number: High Copy
Gene/Insert
  Gene/Insert name: WTSI
  Species: M. musculus (mouse)
  Insert size (bp): 4977
  Promoter: tetO
  Cloning method: Gateway Cloning
  Sequencing primers: 5′ CCAAAAGACGGCAATATGGT; 3′ GCTGTTTTGACCTCCATAGAAGA
Terms and licenses: Academic/Nonprofit Terms; Industry Terms: Not Available to Industry
Depositor comments: Requires co-transfection with a piggyBac transposase plasmid for stable genomic integration. If you desire to use transposase with the Materials, you may contact Transposagen or other licensed vendor.
How to cite: PB-TAC-WTSI was a gift from Knut Woltjen (Addgene plasmid # 80486 ; http://n2t.net/addgene:80486 ; RRID:Addgene_80486)
