>Addgene plasmid #80486 | PB-TAC-WTSI | addgene partial sequence | sequence record 153686 | Futet-F 5'-CTCCATAGAAGACACCGGGA-3'
AAAAGCAGGCTGGCGCCGGAACCAATTCAGTCGACTGGATCCGGTACCGAATTCAGATCCACCATGGCTG
GACACCTGGCTTCAGACTTCGCCTTCTCACCCCCACCAGGTGGGGGTGATGGGTCAGCAGGGCTGGAGCC
GGGCTGGGTGGATTCTCGAACCTGGCTAAGCTTCCAAGGGCCTCCAGGTGGGCCTGGAATCGGACCAGGC
TCAGAGGTATTGGGGATCTCCCCATGTCCGCCCGCATACGAGTTCTGCGGAGGGATGGCATACTGTGGAC
CTCAGGTTGGACTGGGCCTAGTCCCCCAAGTTGGCGTGGAGACTTTGCAGCCTGAGGGCCAGGCAGGAGC
ACGAGTGGAAAGCAACTCAGAGGGAACCTCCTCTGAGCCCTGTGCCGACCGCCCCAATGCCGTGAAGTTG
GAGAAGGTGGAACCAACTCCCGAGGAGTCCCAGGACATGAAAGCCCTGCAGAAGGAGCTAGAACAGTTTG
CCAAGCTGCTGAAGCAGAAGAGGATCACCTTGGGGTACACCCAGGCCGACGTGGGGCTCACCCTGGGCGT
TCTCTTTGGAAAGGTGTTCAGCCAGACCACCATCTGTCGCTTCGAGGCCTTGCAGCTCAGCCTTAAGAAC
ATGTGTAAGCTGCGGCCCCTGCTGGAGAAGTGGGTGGAGGAAGCCGACAACAATGAGAACCTTCAGGAGA
TATGCAAATCGGAGACCCTGGTGCAGGCCCGGAAGAGAAAGCGAACTAGCATTGAGAACCGTGTGAGGTG
GAGTCTGGAGACCATGTTTCTGAAGTGCCCGAAGCCCTCCCTACAGCAGATCACTCACATCGCCAATCAG
CTTGG
