>Addgene plasmid #80486 | PB-TAC-WTSI | addgene partial sequence | sequence record 156103 | Mombaerts-mRFPup 5'-GTGGCCGTTCACGGAGCCCTCCATG-3'
ACTCCTTGATGATGGCCATGTTATCCTCCTCGCCCTTGCTCACCATGGTTGTGGCCATATTATCATCGTG
TTTTTCAAAGGAAAACCACGTCCCCGTGGTTCGGGGGGCCTAGACGTTTTTTTAACCTCGACTAAACACA
TGTAAAGCATGTGCACCGAGGCCCCAGATCAGATCCCATACAATGGGGTACCTTCTGGGCATCCTTCAGC
CCCTTGTTGAATACGCTTGAGGAGAGCCATTTGACTCTTTCCACAACTATCCAACTCACAACGTGGCACT
GGGGTTGTGCCGCCTTTGCAGGTGTATCTTATACACGTGGCTTTTGGCCGCAGAGGCACCTGTCGCCAGG
TGGGGGGTTCCGCTGCCTGCAAAGGGTCGCTACAGACGTTGTTTGTCTTCAAGAAGCTTCCAGAGGAACT
GCTTCCTTCACGACATTCAACAGACCTTGCATTCCTTTGGCGAGAGGGGAAAGACCCCTAGGAATGCTCG
TCAAGAAGACAGGGCCAGGTTTCCGGGCCCTCACATTGCCAAAAGACGGCAATATGGTGGAAAATAACAT
ATAGACAAACGCACACCGGCCTTATTCCAAGCGGCTTCGGCCAGTAACGTTAGGGGGGGGGGAGGGAGAG
GGGGGGG
