>Addgene plasmid #80486 | PB-TAC-WTSI | addgene partial sequence | sequence record 163760 | mKLF4-R2 5'-GGAAGACGAGGATGAAGCTG-3'
CAGGAGGTCGTTGAACTCCTCGGTCTCCCTCCGGGCTAGGAGGGCCGGGTTGTTACTGCTGCAAGCTGCA
CCAGCTCCGCCACTCTCCAGGTCTGTGGCCACCGTCGCCGCCAGGTCGTAGGGGCGGCCGGGAAGTGGGG
GAAGTCGCTTCATGTGAGAGAGTTCCTCACGCCAACGGTTAGTCGGGGCACCTGCTGGACGCAGTGTCTT
CTCCCTTCCCGCCGGGCCGGACGCGAACGTGGAGAAGGACGGGAGCAGAGCGTCGCTGACAGCCATTGGG
CCAGGATTCTCCTCCACGTCACCGCATGTTAGAAGACTTCCTCTGCCCTCTCCTCCGGACCCGCCGCCCA
TGTGCGACAGGGGCAGTGTGCCGTTAATGGCCGTGCCGGGCACCGGGCCGCTCTGGTAGTGCTGGGCCAT
GTGCAGTCTACTGGGCGCAGCGGGCTCCGGCACCTCGGCGCCGGGGAGGTACATGCTGATCATGTCCCGG
AGGTCCCCGGCCTGGCAGGGCGCCCTGGAGTGGGAGGAAGAGGTAACCACGGGGGGGCTGGAGCTGGCCT
CGGACTTGACCACAGAGCCCATGGAGCCCAGCGCCATACCGGGGGTGCCCTGCTGCGAGTAGGACATGCT
GTAGGTGG
